>Addgene plasmid #213361 | OPRM1-DuET | addgene full sequence | sequence record 431826 | Addgene NGS Result
CCAGATGGTAAGCCCTCCCGTATCGTAGTTATCTACACGACGGGGAGTCAGGCAACTATGGATGAACGAA
ATAGACAGATCGCTGAGATAGGTGCCTCACTGATTAAGCATTGGTAACTGTCAGACCAAGTTTACTCATA
TATACTTTAGATTGATTTAAAACTTCATTTTTAATTTAAAAGGATCTAGGTGAAGATCCTTTTTGATAAT
CTCATGACCAAAATCCCTTAACGTGAGTTTTCGTTCCACTGAGCGTCAGACCCCGTAGAAAAGATCAAAG
GATCTTCTTGAGATCCTTTTTTTCTGCGCGTAATCTGCTGCTTGCAAACAAAAAAACCACCGCTACCAGC
GGTGGTTTGTTTGCCGGATCAAGAGCTACCAACTCTTTTTCCGAAGGTAACTGGCTTCAGCAGAGCGCAG
ATACCAAATACCGTTCTTCTAGTGTAGCCGTAGTTAGGCCACCACTTCAAGAACTCTGTAGCACCGCCTA
CATACCTCGCTCTGCTAATCCTGTTACCAGTGGCTGCTGCCAGTGGCGATAAGTCGTGTCTTACCGGGTT
GGACTCAAGACGATAGTTACCGGATAAGGCGCAGCGGTCGGGCTGAACGGGGGGTTCGTGCACACAGCCC
AGCTTGGAGCGAACGACCTACACCGAACTGAGATACCTACAGCGTGAGCTATGAGAAAGCGCCACGCTTC
CCGAAGGGAGAAAGGCGGACAGGTATCCGGTAAGCGGCAGGGTCGGAACAGGAGAGCGCACGAGGGAGCT
TCCAGGGGGAAACGCCTGGTATCTTTATAGTCCTGTCGGGTTTCGCCACCTCTGACTTGAGCGTCGATTT
TTGTGATGCTCGTCAGGGGGGCGGAGCCTATGGAAAAACGCCAGCAACGCGGCCTTTTTACGGTTCCTGG
CCTTTTGCTGGCCTTTTGCTCACATGTTCTTTCCTGCGTTATCCCCTGATTCTGTGGATAACCGTATTAC
CGCCTTTGAGTGAGCTGATACCGCTCGCCGCAGCCGAACGACCGAGCGCAGCGAGTCAGTGAGCGAGGAA
GCGGAAGAGCGCCCAATACGCAAACCGCCTCTCCCCGCGCGTTGGCCGATTCATTAATGCAGCTGGCACG
ACAGGTTTCCCGACTGGAAAGCGGGCAGTGAGCGCAACGCAATTAATGTGAGTTAGCTCACTCATTAGGC
ACCCCAGGCTTTACACTTTATGCTTCCGGCTCGTATGTTGTGTGGAATTGTGAGCGGATAACAATTTCAC
ACAGGAAACAGCTATGACCATGATTACGCCAAGCTCTAGCTAGAGGTCGACGGTATACAGACATGATAAG
ATACATTGATGAGTTTGGACAAACCACAACTAGAATGCAGTGAAAAAAATGCTTTATTTGTGAAATTTGT
GATGCTATTGCTTTATTTGTAACCATTATAAGCTGCAATAAACAAGTTGGGGTGGGCGAAGAACTCCAGC
ATGAGATCCCCGCGCTGGAGGATCATCCAGCCGGCGTCCCGGAAAACGATTCCGAAGCCCAACCTTTCAT
AGAAGGCGGCGGTGGAATCGAAATCTCGTGATGGCAGGTTGGGCGTCGCTTGGTCGGTCATTTCGAACCC
CAGAGTCCCGCTCAGAAGAACTCGTCAAGAAGGCGATAGAAGGCGATGCGCTGCGAATCGGGAGCGGCGA
TACCGTAAAGCACGAGGAAGCGGTCAGCCCATTCGCCGCCAAGCTCTTCAGCAATATCACGGGTAGCCAA
CGCTATGTCCTGATAGCGGTCCGCCACACCCAGCCGGCCACAGTCGATGAATCCAGAAAAGCGGCCATTT
TCCACCATGATATTCGGCAAGCAGGCATCGCCATGGGTCACGACGAGATCCTCGCCGTCGGGCATGCGCG
CCTTGAGCCTGGCGAACAGTTCGGCTGGCGCGAGCCCCTGATGCTCTTCGTCCAGATCATCCTGATCGAC
AAGACCGGCTTCCATCCGAGTACGTGCTCGCTCGATGCGATGTTTCGCTTGGTGGTCGAATGGGCAGGTA
GCCGGATCAAGCGTATGCAGCCGCCGCATTGCATCAGCCATGATGGATACTTTCTCGGCAGGAGCAAGGT
GAGATGACAGGAGATCCTGCCCCGGCACTTCGCCCAATAGCAGCCAGTCCCTTCCCGCTTCAGTGACAAC
GTCGAGCACAGCTGCGCAAGGAACGCCCGTCGTGGCCAGCCACGATAGCCGCGCTGCCTCGTCCTGCAGT
TCATTCAGGGCACCGGACAGGTCGGTCTTGACAAAAAGAACCGGGCGCCCCTGCGCTGACAGCCGGAACA
CGGCGGCATCAGAGCAGCCGATTGTCTGTTGTGCCCAGTCATAGCCGAATAGCCTCTCCACCCAAGCGGC
CGGAGAACCTGCGTGCAATCCATCTTGTTCAATCATGCGAAACGATCCTCATCCTGTCTCTTGATCAGAT
CCGAAAATGGATATACAAGCTCCCGGGAGCTTTTTGCAAAAGCCTAGGCCTCCAAAAAAGCCTCCTCACT
ACTTCTGGAATAGCTCAGAGGCAGAGGCGGCCTCGGCCTCTGCATAAATAAAAAAAATTAGTCAGCCATG
GGGCGGAGAATGGGCGGAACTGGGCGGAGTTAGGGGCGGGATGGGCGGAGTTAGGGGCGGGACTATGGTT
GCTGACTAATTGAGATGCATGCTTTGCATACTTCTGCCTGCTGGGGAGCCTGGGGACTTTCCACACCTGG
TTGCTGACTAATTGAGATGCATGCTTTGCATACTTCTGCCTGCTGGGGAGCCTGGGGACTTTCCACACCC
TAACTGACACACATTCCACAGAATTAATTCGCGTTAAATTTTTGTTAAATCAGCTCATTTTTTAACCAAT
AGGCCGAAATCGGCAAAATCCCTTATAAATCAAAAGAATAGACCGAGATAGGGT
[37 nt withheld, positions 2925-2961]
AAAGAACGTGGACTCCAACGTCAAAGG
[49 nt withheld, positions 2989-3037]
T
[91 nt withheld, positions 3039-3129]
G
[124 nt withheld, positions 3131-3254]
GGGGATACCCCCTAGAGCCCCAGCTGGTTCTTTCCGCCTCAGAAGCCATAGAGCCCACCGCATCCCCAGC
ATGCCTGCTATTGTCTTCCCAATCCTCCCCCTTGCTGTCCTGCCCCACCCCACCCCCCAGAATAGAATGA
CACCTACTCAGACAATGCGATGCAATTTCCTCATTTTATTAGGAAAGGACAGTGGGAGTGGCACCTTCCA
GGGTCAAGGAAGGCACGGGGGAGGGGCAAACAACAGATGGCTGGCAACTAGAAGGCACAGTCGAGGCTGA
TCAGCGGGTTTAAACGGGCCCTCTAGATTAGGCAGGGGCCACCTGAGAAGTCTCGGTCTTAGACACGGTG
GTGCTGGCCTCATCGAATTCACCGGTGCGTCCACCGGTATCGAT
[1017 nt withheld, positions 3649-4665]
AGGGGGGCACAGGCTATCTCGACCACCGAGGTCGGTCCTATTAGGGCCACAAGGGTCGGACAGGTTCCCG
TCGAGATGACTGAGGTTAACCCAGCTTCCCGGAGATGGTGCGGGAGAGCAAGAGCTATAGGCCAAGGCGT
CTGTACAATTTGAGGCATTGGTGGGAGCAGCGGAAGAGTCCATGGTGCTCACAGCGGGCCGTGCACCGCT
GTGGCTAGTTGCCAGCAGCACGGACACCTTTCTTGTTCCCAGGGCCTCAGCGGCCTCCTTTCTCCTCTGC
CAAAGCTCCTGCTGTTTCTTGCAGAATCCGGTTCGTGCTGCTCCGCATCGCTGAAGCAGCGGTGCATGCG
CCATTCTGGATTCTGAGGCTGGCAGGCTTGGGGGAGGGAACAAAGGCGGGTTTTGAGCGAAGCGGTCGAG
ACTGTATGTCTCCTCGGAGGGCACCCTCCGATGAAGGCACATATCGATGCTGGCGTCATCATCGTCCTTG
TAGTCGGCGAATACCAGGCAGAAGATGTAGCTCAGGGCGATGATCGTCTTCATGGTGGCGCGGCCGCTAA
GCTTAAGTTTAAACGCTAGCCAGCTTGGGTCTCCCTATAGTGAGTCGTATTAATTTCGATAAGCCAGTAA
GCAGTGGGTTCTCTAGTTAGCCAGAGAGCTCTGCTTATATAGACCTCCCACCGTACACGCCTACCGCCCA
TTTGCGTCAATGGGGCGGAGTTGTTACGACATTTTGGAAAGTCCCGTTGATTTTGGTGCCAAAACAAACT
CCCATTGACGTCAATGGGGTGGAGACTTGGAAATCCCCGTGAGTCAAACCGCTATCCACGCCCATTGATG
TACTGCCAAAACCGCATCACCATGGTAATAGCGATGACTAATACGTAGATGTACTGCCAAGTAGGAAAGT
CCCATAAGGTCATGTACTGGGCATAATGCCAGGCGGGCCATTTACCGTCATTGACGTCAATAGGGGGCGT
ACTTGGCATATGATACACTTGATGTACTGCCAAGTGGGCAGTTTACCGTAAATACTCCACCCATTGACGT
CAATGGAAAGTCCCTATTGGCGTTACTATGGGAACATACGTCATTATTGACGTCAATGGGCGGGGGTCGT
TGGGCGGTCAGCCAGGCGGGCCATTTACCGTAAGTTATGTAACGCGGAACTCCATATATGGGCTATGAAC
TAATGACCCCGTAATTGATTACTATTAATAACTAGTCAATAATCAATGTCAACGCGTATATCTGGCCCGT
ACATCGCGAAGCAGCGCAAAACGCCTAACCCTAAGCAGATTCTTCATGCAAATGTCGGTCAAGCCTTGCC
TTGTTGTAGCTTAAATTTTGCTCGCGCACTACTCAGCGACCTCCAACACACAAGCAGGGAGCAGATACTG
GCTTAACTATGCGGCATCAGAGCAGATTGTACTGAGAGTGCACCATAGGGGATCGGGAGATCTCCCGATC
CGTCGACGTCAGGTGGCACTTTTCGGGGAAATGTGCGCGGAACCCCTATTTGTTTATTTTTCTAAATACA
TTCAAATATGTATCCGCTCATGAGACAATAACCCTGATAAATGCTTCAATAATATTGAAAAAGGAAGAGT
ATGAGTATTCAACATTTCCGTGTCGCCCTTATTCCCTTTTTTGCGGCATTTTGCCTTCCTGTTTTTGCTC
ACCCAGAAACGCTGGTGAAAGTAAAAGATGCTGAAGATCAGTTGGGTGCACGAGTGGGTTACATCGAACT
GGATCTCAACAGCGGTAAGATCCTTGAGAGTTTTCGCCCCGAAGAACGTTTTCCAATGATGAGCACTTTT
AAAGTTCTGCTATGTGGCGCGGTATTATCCCGTATTGACGCCGGGCAAGAGCAACTCGGTCGCCGCATAC
ACTATTCTCAGAATGACTTGGTTGAGTACTCACCAGTCACAGAAAAGCATCTTACGGATGGCATGACAGT
AAGAGAATTATGCAGTGCTGCCATAACCATGAGTGATAACACTGCGGCCAACTTACTTCTGACAACGATC
GGAGGACCGAAGGAGCTAACCGCTTTTTTGCACAACATGGGGGATCATGTAACTCGCCTTGATCGTTGGG
AACCGGAGCTGAATGAAGCCATACCAAACGACGAGCGTGACACCACGATGCCTGTAGCAATGGCAACAAC
GTTGCGCAAACTATTAACTGGCGAACTACTTACTCTAGCTTCCCGGCAACAATTAATAGACTGGATGGAG
GCGGATAAAGTTGCAGGACCACTTCTGCGCTCGGCCCTTCCGGCTGGCTGGTTTATTGCTGATAAATCTG
GAGCCGGTGAGCGTGGGTCTCGCGGTATCATTGCAGCACTGGGG
Features (pLannotate 1.2.2; 21 found; start..end, strand, type, name):
    288..876     +  rep_origin     ori: high-copy-number ColE1/pMB1/pBR322/pUC origin of replication
   1059..1151    +  CDS            lacI (fragment): lac repressor; lacI; The lac repressor binds to the lac operator to inhibit transcription in E. coli. This inhibition can be relieved by adding lactose or isopropyl-β-D-thiogalactopyranoside (IPTG).
   1164..1185    +  protein_bind   CAP binding site: CAP binding activates transcription in the presence of cAMP. E. coli catabolite activator protein
   1200..1230    +  promoter       lac promoter: promoter for the E. coli lac operon
   1238..1254    +  protein_bind   lac operator: The lac repressor binds to the lac operator to inhibit transcription in E. coli. This inhibition can be relieved by adding lactose or isopropyl-β-D-thiogalactopyranoside (IPTG). lac repressor encoded by lacI
   1327..1448    -  polyA_signal   SV40 poly(A) signal: SV40 polyadenylation signal
   1443..1601    -  CDS            ble (fragment): BLE_KLEPN - Experimental evidence at protein level: Swiss-Prot protein existence level 1. Binding protein with a strong affinity to the bleomycin family of antibiotics. Binds to CL990; an antimitotic-antibiotic compound. From Klebsiella pneumoniae.
   1625..2416    -  CDS            neo: KKA2_KLEPN - Also known as kan, nptII. Experimental evidence at protein level: Swiss-Prot protein existence level 1. Resistance to kanamycin, neomycin, paromomycin, ribostamycin, butirosin and gentamicin B. From Klebsiella pneumoniae.
   2483..2812    -  promoter       SV40 promoter: SV40 enhancer and early promoter
   2826..3254    -  rep_origin     f1 ori (sequence partly withheld): f1 bacteriophage origin of replication; arrow indicates direction of (+) strand synthesis
   3275..3296    -  promoter       SV40 promoter (fragment): SV40 enhancer and early promoter
   3300..3524    -  polyA_signal   bGH poly(A) signal: bovine growth hormone polyadenylation signal
   3649..4848    -  CDS            OPRM1 (sequence partly withheld): OPRM_HUMAN - Also known as MOR1. Experimental evidence at protein level: Swiss-Prot protein existence level 1. Receptor for endogenous opioids such as beta-endorphin and endomorphin. Receptor for natural and synthetic opioids including morphine, heroin, DAMGO, fentanyl, etorphine, buprenorphin and methadone (PubMed:7905839, PubMed:7957926, PubMed:7891175, PubMed:12589820, PubMed:9689128). Agonist binding to the receptor induces coupling to an inactive GDP-bound heterotrimeric G-protein complex and subsequent exchange of GDP for GTP in the G-protein alpha subunit leading to dissociation of the
   5140..5160    -  CDS            3xFLAG (fragment): three tandem FLAG® epitope tags
   5259..5277    -  promoter       T7 promoter: promoter for bacteriophage T7 RNA polymerase
   5293..5326    -  LTR            5' LTR (truncated) (fragment): truncated 5' long terminal repeat (LTR) from HIV-1
   5322..5525    -  promoter       CMV promoter: human cytomegalovirus (CMV) immediate early promoter
   5526..5905    -  enhancer       CMV enhancer: human cytomegalovirus immediate early enhancer
   6060..6112    +  misc_feature   bom (fragment): basis of mobility region from pBR322
   6171..6275    +  promoter       AmpR promoter: bla
   6276..117     +  CDS            AmpR (across the origin): β-lactamase; bla; confers resistance to ampicillin, carbenicillin, and related antibiotics
