[The description below was written by a language model from this plasmid's Addgene catalogue record and pLannotate feature annotations shown in this document.]
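Description:
OPRM1-DuET is a mammalian expression plasmid built on the pcDNA 3.1 (+) backbone that encodes the human mu opioid receptor (OPRM1, also called MOR1), a class A GPCR of the opioid family. It is propagated in E. coli as a high-copy plasmid through a ColE1/pUC-type origin and selected with ampicillin via the β-lactamase gene. An f1 origin is also present. For selection in mammalian cells, the backbone carries a neomycin/kanamycin phosphotransferase gene driven by the SV40 enhancer/early promoter and terminated by an SV40 polyadenylation signal.

The receptor cassette is transcribed from the human cytomegalovirus immediate early enhancer and promoter and ends at the bovine growth hormone polyadenylation signal. A T7 promoter lies between the CMV promoter and the coding region, which would allow in vitro transcription. According to the catalogue entry, the "DuET" design places a cleavable hemagglutinin signal peptide and a FLAG epitope at the N terminus of the receptor and a 1D4 epitope at the C terminus. The feature table annotates the OPRM1 coding sequence and a short FLAG match upstream of it, but does not separately annotate the signal peptide or the 1D4 tag. A gap of a few hundred nucleotides between the FLAG match and the annotated receptor sequence is not explained by the record. Small annotated fragments (lacI, ble, HIV-1 LTR, bom) appear to be partial matches to backbone sequence rather than functional elements.

The dual tags allow capture and detection of the receptor from opposite termini. The stated purpose is expression in mammalian cells for proteomics studies, and the associated work concerns multiplexed selectivity screening of anti-GPCR antibodies.
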