Addgene plasmid #213361: OPRM1-DuET
Purpose: The DuET construct encodes the named human GPCR engineered with a cleaved hemagglutinin signal peptide, a 5' FLAG and a 3' 1D4 epitope tag optimized for expression in mammalian cells and proteomics studies.
Depositing lab: Thomas Sakmar. Depositing organization: Rockefeller University. Publication: Multiplexed selectivity screening of anti-GPCR antibodies. Dahl L, Kotliar IB, Bendes A, Dodig-Crnkovic T, Fromm S, Elofsson A, Uhlen M, Sakmar TP, Schwenk JM. Sci Adv. 2023 May 3;9(18):eadf9297. doi: 10.1126/sciadv.adf9297. Epub 2023 May 3. PubMed 37134173.
Backbone
  Vector backbone: pcDNA 3.1 (+)
  Vector type: Mammalian Expression
Growth in bacteria
  Bacterial resistance: Ampicillin, 100 μg/mL
  Growth temperature: 37°C
  Growth strain: DH5alpha
  Copy number: High Copy
Gene/Insert
  Gene/Insert name: OPRM1 (alt names: Opioid receptor mu 1; MOR1)
  Species: H. sapiens (human)
  Entrez Gene: OPRM1 (a.k.a. LMOR, M-OR-1, MOP, MOR, MOR1, OPRM)
  Promoter: CMV, T7
  Tag / fusion protein: FLAG (N terminal on insert); 1D4 (C terminal on insert)
  Cloning method: Gibson Cloning
Terms and licenses: Academic/Nonprofit Terms; Industry Terms: Not Available to Industry
Depositor comments: Class: A, Family: Opioid. Ensembl ID: ENSG00000112038, Uniprot ID: P35372
How to cite: OPRM1-DuET was a gift from Thomas Sakmar (Addgene plasmid # 213361 ; http://n2t.net/addgene:213361 ; RRID:Addgene_213361)
